Addgene plasmid #1091: pJCSUP35(1-122)
Depositing lab: Susan Lindquist. Depositing organization: Whitehead Institute for Biomedical Research. Publication: Self-seeded fibers formed by Sup35, the protein determinant of [PSI+], a heritable prion-like factor of S. cerevisiae. Glover JR, Kowal AS, Schirmer EC, Patino MM, Liu JJ, Lindquist S. Cell 1997 May 30;89(5):811-9. 10.1016/S0092-8674(00)80264-0 PubMed 9182769.
Backbone
  Vector backbone: pJC45
  Backbone manufacturer: J. Clos and Brandau, 1994
  Backbone size w/o insert (bp): 3000
  Vector type: Bacterial Expression
Growth in bacteria
  Bacterial resistance: Ampicillin, 100 μg/mL
  Growth temperature: 37°C
  Growth strain: DH5alpha
  Copy number: Unknown
Gene/Insert
  Gene/Insert name: SUP35
  Species: S. cerevisiae (budding yeast)
  Insert size (bp): 366
  Mutation: amino acids 1 - 122 of SUP35
  GenBank ID: AY553990
  Entrez Gene: SUP35 (a.k.a. YDR172W, GST1, PNM2, SAL3, SUF12, SUP2, SUP36)
  Tag / fusion protein: His (N terminal on backbone)
  Cloning method: Restriction Enzyme; 5′ cloning site NdeI (not destroyed); 3′ cloning site BamHI (not destroyed)
  Sequencing primers: 5′ n/a/
Resource information
  A portion of this plasmid was derived from a plasmid made by: Ter-Avanesyan et al., 1993
Terms and licenses: Academic/Nonprofit Terms; Industry Terms: Not Available to Industry
How to cite: pJCSUP35(1-122) was a gift from Susan Lindquist (Addgene plasmid # 1091 ; http://n2t.net/addgene:1091 ; RRID:Addgene_1091)
