[The description below was written by a language model from this plasmid's Addgene catalogue record and pLannotate feature annotations shown in this document.]
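Description:
pJCSUP35(1-122) is a bacterial expression plasmid built on the pJC45 backbone for producing the amino-terminal fragment of the Saccharomyces cerevisiae Sup35 protein in E. coli. It replicates from a high-copy ColE1/pUC-type origin and is selected with ampicillin through a β-lactamase gene driven by its own promoter. The annotated sequence record is about 2.8 kb, somewhat smaller than the sum of the catalogue's nominal backbone and insert sizes. It also contains short remnants annotated as an RSF origin fragment and a tetracycline resistance fragment, which are too small to be functional and are best read as backbone leftovers.

The expression cassette is a pET-like arrangement. A T7 promoter is followed by a lac operator, so transcription depends on T7 RNA polymerase in the host and is inducible with IPTG, and a phage T7 gene 10 ribosome binding site drives translation. An N-terminal histidine tag is supplied by the backbone; the annotation tool flags it as a fragment of a composite tag, but only the His stretch is supported by the catalogue. The 366 bp SUP35 insert encoding residues 1–122 is cloned between NdeI and BamHI sites, both of which are retained. A short region annotated as T7 gene 10-derived sequence precedes the T7 terminator and is probably a vector remnant rather than a fused tag, although the record does not settle this.

Sup35 is the eRF3 translation termination factor and the protein determinant of the yeast [PSI+] prion. In line with the associated publication on self-seeded fibre formation, the plasmid is suited to making purified His-tagged N-terminal fragment for in vitro studies of fibre assembly and prion-like seeding.
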