Features (pLannotate 1.2.2; 12 found; start..end, strand, type, name):
      1..42      +  rep_origin     RSF ori (fragment): Plasmids containing the RSF 1030 origin of replication can be propagated in E. coli cells that contain additional plasmids with compatible origins.
     44..106     -  CDS            TcR (fragment): tetracycline efflux protein; tet; confers resistance to tetracycline
    128..146     +  promoter       T7 promoter: promoter for bacteriophage T7 RNA polymerase
    147..171     +  protein_bind   lac operator: The lac repressor binds to the lac operator to inhibit transcription in E. coli. This inhibition can be relieved by adding lactose or isopropyl-β-D-thiogalactopyranoside (IPTG). lac repressor encoded by lacI
    186..208     +  RBS            RBS: efficient ribosome binding site from bacteriophage T7 gene 10 (Olins and Rangwala, 1989)
    221..238     +  CDS            capTEV™ (fragment): composite tag for in vivo biotinylation, TEV protease cleavage, and 6xHis tagging
    278..652     +  CDS            SUP35 (fragment): ERF3_YEAST - Also known as GST1, PNM2, SAL3, SUF12, SUP2. Experimental evidence at protein level: Swiss-Prot protein existence level 1. Involved in translation termination. Stimulates the activity of ERF1. Binds guanine nucleotides. Recruited by polyadenylate-binding protein PAB1 to poly(A)-tails of mRNAs. Interaction with PAB1 is also required for regulation of normal mRNA decay through translation termination-coupled poly(A) shortening. From Saccharomyces cerevisiae (strain ATCC 204508 / S288c) (Baker's yeast).
    675..724     +  CDS            SET1 (fragment): solubility-enhancement tag derived from T7 phage gene 10B
    732..779     +  terminator     T7 terminator: transcription terminator for bacteriophage T7 RNA polymerase
    910..1014    +  promoter       AmpR promoter: bla
   1015..1875    +  CDS            AmpR: β-lactamase; bla; confers resistance to ampicillin, carbenicillin, and related antibiotics
   2046..2634    +  rep_origin     ori: high-copy-number ColE1/pMB1/pBR322/pUC origin of replication
>Addgene plasmid #1091 | pJCSUP35(1-122) | addgene full sequence | sequence record 169606 | Addgene NGS Result
GAACGACCGAGCGCAGCGAGTCAGTGAGCGAGGAAGCGGAAGAGCGCCAGCAACCGCACCTGTGGCGCCG
GTGATGCCGGCCACGATGCGTCCGGCGTAGAGGATCGAGATCTCGATCCCGCGAAATTAATACGACTCAC
TATAGGGGAATTGTGAGCGGATAACAATTCCCCTCTAGAAATAATTTTGTTTAACTTTAAGAAGGAGATA
TACCATGGGCCATCATCATCATCATCATCATCATCATCACAGCAGCGGCCATATCGAAGGTCGTCATATG
TCGGATTCAAACCAAGGCAACAATCAGCAAAACTACCAGCAATACAGCCAGAACGGTAACCAACAACAAG
GTAACAACAGATACCAAGGTTATCAAGCTTACAATGCTCAAGCCCAACCTGCAGGTGGGTACTACCAAAA
TTACCAAGGTTATTCTGGGTACCAACAAGGTGGCTATCAACAGTACAATCCCGACGCCGGTTACCAGCAA
CAGTATAATCCTCAAGGAGGCTATCAACAGTACAATCCTCAAGGCGGTTATCAGCAGCAATTCAATCCAC
AAGGTGGCCGTGGAAATTACAAAAACTTCAACTACAATAACAATTTGCAAGGATATCAAGCTGGTTTCCA
ACCACAGTCTCAAGGTGGATCCCGGGCCCTAGCTAACTGATCCGGCTGCTAACAAAGCCCGAAAGGAAGC
TGAGTTGGCTGCTGCCACCGCTGAGCAATAACTAGCATAACCCCTTGGGGCCTCTAAACGGGTCTTGAGG
GGTTTTTTGCTGAAAGGAGGAACTATATCCGGATAATTCTTGAAGACGAAAGGGCCTCGTGATACGCCTA
TTTTTATAGGTTAATGTCATGATAATAATGGTTTCTTAGACGTCAGGTGGCACTTTTCGGGGAAATGTGC
GCGGAACCCCTATTTGTTTATTTTTCTAAATACATTCAAATATGTATCCGCTCATGAGACAATAACCCTG
ATAAATGCTTCAATAATATTGAAAAAGGAAGAGTATGAGTATTCAACATTTCCGTGTCGCCCTTATTCCC
TTTTTTGCGGCATTTTGCCTTCCTGTTTTTGCTCACCCAGAAACGCTGGTGAAAGTAAAAGATGCTGAAG
ATCAGTTGGGTGCACGAGTGGGTTACATCGAACTGGATCTCAACAGCGGTAAGATCCTTGAGAGTTTTCG
CCCCGAAGAACGTTTTCCAATGATGAGCACTTTTAAAGTTCTGCTATGTGGCGCGGTATTATCCCGTGTT
GACGCCGGGCAAGAGCAACTCGGTCGCCGCATACACTATTCTCAGAATGACTTGGTTGAGTACTCACCAG
TCACAGAAAAGCATCTTACGGATGGCATGACAGTAAGAGAATTATGCAGTGCTGCCATAACCATGAGTGA
TAACACTGCGGCCAACTTACTTCTGACAACGATCGGAGGACCGAAGGAGCTAACCGCTTTTTTGCACAAC
ATGGGGGATCATGTAACTCGCCTTGATCGTTGGGAACCGGAGCTGAATGAAGCCATACCAAACGACGAGC
GTGACACCACGATGCCTGTAGCAATGGCAACAACGTTGCGCAAACTATTAACTGGCGAACTACTTACTCT
AGCTTCCCGGCAACAATTAATAGACTGGATGGAGGCGGATAAAGTTGCAGGACCACTTCTGCGCTCGGCC
CTTCCGGCTGGCTGGTTTATTGCTGATAAATCTGGAGCCGGTGAGCGTGGGTCTCGCGGTATCATTGCAG
CACTGGGGCCAGATGGTAAGCCCTCCCGTATCGTAGTTATCTACACGACGGGGAGTCAGGCAACTATGGA
TGAACGAAATAGACAGATCGCTGAGATAGGTGCCTCACTGATTAAGCATTGGTAACTGTCAGACCAAGTT
TACTCATATATACTTTAGATTGATTTAAAACTTCATTTTTAATTTAAAAGGATCTAGGTGAAGATCCTTT
TTGATAATCTCATGACCAAAATCCCTTAACGTGAGTTTTCGTTCCACTGAGCGTCAGACCCCGTAGAAAA
GATCAAAGGATCTTCTTGAGATCCTTTTTTTCTGCGCGTAATCTGCTGCTTGCAAACAAAAAAACCACCG
CTACCAGCGGTGGTTTGTTTGCCGGATCAAGAGCTACCAACTCTTTTTCCGAAGGTAACTGGCTTCAGCA
GAGCGCAGATACCAAATACTGTTCTTCTAGTGTAGCCGTAGTTAGGCCACCACTTCAAGAACTCTGTAGC
ACCGCCTACATACCTCGCTCTGCTAATCCTGTTACCAGTGGCTGCTGCCAGTGGCGATAAGTCGTGTCTT
ACCGGGTTGGACTCAAGACGATAGTTACCGGATAAGGCGCAGCGGTCGGGCTGAACGGGGGGTTCGTGCA
CACAGCCCAGCTTGGAGCGAACGACCTACACCGAACTGAGATACCTACAGCGTGAGCTATGAGAAAGCGC
CACGCTTCCCGAAGGGAGAAAGGCGGACAGGTATCCGGTAAGCGGCAGGGTCGGAACAGGAGAGCGCACG
AGGGAGCTTCCAGGGGGAAACGCCTGGTATCTTTATAGTCCTGTCGGGTTTCGCCACCTCTGACTTGAGC
GTCGATTTTTGTGATGCTCGTCAGGGGGGCGGAGCCTATGGAAAAACGCCAGCAACGCGGCCTTTTTACG
GTTCCTGGCCTTTTGCTGGCCTTTTGCTCACATGTTCTTTCCTGCGTTATCCCCTGATTCTGTGGATAAC
CGTATTACCGCCTTTGAGTGAGCTGATACCGCTCGCCGCAGCC
